>Addgene plasmid #197981 | pC1300_pUB10_pco-nCASphi_E9t_V2_pUB10_E9t_ribozyme_AtPDS3_gRNA10 | addgene full sequence | sequence record 388026 | Addgene Partial NGS Result
GTAATCATGGTCATAGCTGTTTCCTGTGTGAAATTGTTATCCGCTCACAATTCCACACAACATACGAGCC
GGAAGCATAAAGTGTAAAGCCTGGGGTGCCTAATGAGTGAGCTAACTCACATTAATTGCGTTGCGCTCAC
TGCCCGCTTTCCAGTCGGGAAACCTGTCGTGCCAGCTGCATTAATGAATCGGCCAACGCGCGGGGAGAGG
CGGTTTGCGTATTGGCTAGAGCAGCTTGCCAACATGGTGGAGCACGACACTCTCGTCTACTCCAAGAATA
TCAAAGATACAGTCTCAGAAGACCAAAGGGCTATTGAGACTTTTCAACAAAGGGTAATATCGGGAAACCT
CCTCGGATTCCATTGCCCAGCTATCTGTCACTTCATCAAAAGGACAGTAGAAAAGGAAGGTGGCACCTAC
AAATGCCATCATTGCGATAAAGGAAAGGCTATCGTTCAAGATGCCTCTGCCGACAGTGGTCCCAAAGATG
GACCCCCACCCACGAGGAGCATCGTGGAAAAAGAAGACGTTCCAACCACGTCTTCAAAGCAAGTGGATTG
ATGTGAACATGGTGGAGCACGACACTCTCGTCTACTCCAAGAATATCAAAGATACAGTCTCAGAAGACCA
AAGGGCTATTGAGACTTTTCAACAAAGGGTAATATCGGGAAACCTCCTCGGATTCCATTGCCCAGCTATC
TGTCACTTCATCAAAAGGACAGTAGAAAAGGAAGGTGGCACCTACAAATGCCATCATTGCGATAAAGGAA
AGGCTATCGTTCAAGATGCCTCTGCCGACAGTGGTCCCAAAGATGGACCCCCACCCACGAGGAGCATCGT
GGAAAAAGAAGACGTTCCAACCACGTCTTCAAAGCAAGTGGATTGATGTGATATCTCCACTGACGTAAGG
GATGACGCACAATCCCACTATCCTTCGCAAGACCCTTCCTCTATATAAGGAAGTTCATTTCATTTGGAGA
GGACACGCTGAAATCACCAGTCTCTCTCTACAAATCTATCTCTCTCGAGCTTTCGCAGATCCGGGGGGCA
ATGAGATATGAAAAAGCCTGAACTCACCGCGACGTCTGTCGAGAAGTTTCTGATCGAAAAGTTCGACAGC
GTCTCCGACCTGATGCAGCTCTCGGAGGGCGAAGAATCTCGTGCTTTCAGCTTCGATGTAGGAGGGCGTG
GATATGTCCTGCGGGTAAATAGCTGCGCCGATGGTTTCTACAAAGATCGTTATGTTTATCGGCACTTTGC
ATCGGCCGCGCTCCCGATTCCGGAAGTGCTTGACATTGGGGAGTTTAGCGAGAGCCTGACCTATTGCATC
TCCCGCCGTTCACAGGGTGTCACGTTGCAAGACCTGCCTGAAACCGAACTGCCCGCTGTTCTACAACCGG
TCGCGGAGGCTATGGATGCGATCGCTGCGGCCGATCTTAGCCAGACGAGCGGGTTCGGCCCATTCGGACC
GCAAGGAATCGGTCAATACACTACATGGCGTGATTTCATATGCGCGATTGCTGATCCCCATGTGTATCAC
TGGCAAACTGTGATGGACGACACCGTCAGTGCGTCCGTCGCGCAGGCTCTCGATGAGCTGATGCTTTGGG
CCGAGGACTGCCCCGAAGTCCGGCACCTCGTGCACGCGGATTTCGGCTCCAACAATGTCCTGACGGACAA
TGGCCGCATAACAGCGGTCATTGACTGGAGCGAGGCGATGTTCGGGGATTCCCAATACGAGGTCGCCAAC
ATCTTCTTCTGGAGGCCGTGGTTGGCTTGTATGGAGCAGCAGACGCGCTACTTCGAGCGGAGGCATCCGG
AGCTTGCAGGATCGCCACGACTCCGGGCGTATATGCTCCGCATTGGTCTTGACCAACTCTATCAGAGCTT
GGTTGACGGCAATTTCGATGATGCAGCTTGGGCGCAGGGTCGATGCGACGCAATCGTCCGATCCGGAGCC
GGGACTGTCGGGCGTACACAAATCGCCCGCAGAAGCGCGGCCGTCTGGACCGATGGCTGTGTAGAAGTAC
TCGCCGATAGTGGAAACCGACGCCCCAGCACTCGTCCGAGGGCAAAGAAATAGAGTAGATGCCGACCGGG
ATCTGTCGATCGACAAGCTCGAGTTTCTCCATAATAATGTGTGAGTAGTTCCCAGATAAGGGAATTAGGG
TTCCTATAGGGTTTCGCTCATGTGTTGAGCATATAAGAAACCCTTAGTATGTATTTGTATTTGTAAAATA
CTTCTATCAATAAAATTTCTAATTCCTAAAACCAAAATCCAGTACTAAAATCCAGATCCCCCGAATTAAT
TCGGCGTTAATTCAGTACATTAAAAACGTCCGCAATGTGTTATTAAGTTGTCTAAGCGTCAATTTGTTTA
CACCACAATATATCCTGCCACCAGCCAGCCAACAGCTCCCCGACCGGCAGCTCGGCACAAAATCACCACT
CGATACAGGCAGCCCATCAGTCCGGGACGGCGTCAGCGGGAGAGCCGTTGTAAGGCGGCAGACTTTGCTC
ATGTTACCGATGCTATTCGGAAGAACGGCAACTAAGCTGCCGGGTTTGAAACACGGATGATCTCGCGGAG
GGTAGCATGTTGATTGTAACGATGACAGAGCGTTGCTGCCTGTGATCACCGCGGTTTCAAAATCGGCTCC
GTCGATACTATGTTATACGCCAACTTTGAAAACAACTTTGAAAAAGCTGTTTTCTGGTATTTAAGGTTTT
AGAATGCAAGGAACAGTGAATTGGAGTTCGTCTTGTTATAATTAGCTTCTTGGGGTATCTTTAAATACTG
TAGAAAAGAGGAAGGAAATAATAAATGGCTAAAATGAGAATATCACCGGAATTGAAAAAACTGATCGAAA
AATACCGCTGCGTAAAAGATACGGAAGGAATGTCTCCTGCTAAGGTATATAAGCTGGTGGGAGAAAATGA
AAACCTATATTTAAAAATGACGGACAGCCGGTATAAAGGGACCACCTATGATGTGGAACGGGAAAAGGAC
ATGATGCTATGGCTGGAAGGAAAGCTGCCTGTTCCAAAGGTCCTGCACTTTGAACGGCATGATGGCTGGA
GCAATCTGCTCATGAGTGAGGCCGATGGCGTCCTTTGCTCGGAAGAGTATGAAGATGAACAAAGCCCTGA
AAAGATTATCGAGCTGTATGCGGAGTGCATCAGGCTCTTTCACTCCATCGACATATCGGATTGTCCCTAT
ACGAATAGCTTAGACAGCCGCTTAGCCGAATTGGATTACTTACTGAATAACGATCTGGCCGATGTGGATT
GCGAAAACTGGGAAGAAGACACTCCATTTAAAGATCCGCGCGAGCTGTATGATTTTTTAAAGACGGAAAA
GCCCGAAGAGGAACTTGTCTTTTCCCACGGCGACCTGGGAGACAGCAACATCTTTGTGAAAGATGGCAAA
GTAAGTGGCTTTATTGATCTTGGGAGAAGCGGCAGGGCGGACAAGTGGTATGACATTGCCTTCTGCGTCC
GGTCGATCAGGGAGGATATCGGGGAAGAACAGTATGTCGAGCTATTTTTTGACTTACTGGGGATCAAGCC
TGATTGGGAGAAAATAAAATATTATATTTTACTGGATGAATTGTTTTAGTACCTAGAATGCATGACCAAA
ATCCCTTAACGTGAGTTTTCGTTCCACTGAGCGTCAGACCCCGTAGAAAAGATCAAAGGATCTTCTTGAG
ATCCTTTTTTTCTGCGCGTAATCTGCTGCTTGCAAACAAAAAAACCACCGCTACCAGCGGTGGTTTGTTT
GCCGGATCAAGAGCTACCAACTCTTTTTCCGAAGGTAACTGGCTTCAGCAGAGCGCAGATACCAAATACT
GTCCTTCTAGTGTAGCCGTAGTTAGGCCACCACTTCAAGAACTCTGTAGCACCGCCTACATACCTCGCTC
TGCTAATCCTGTTACCAGTGGCTGCTGCCAGTGGCGATAAGTCGTGTCTTACCGGGTTGGACTCAAGACG
ATAGTTACCGGATAAGGCGCAGCGGTCGGGCTGAACGGGGGGTTCGTGCACACAGCCCAGCTTGGAGCGA
ACGACCTACACCGAACTGAGATACCTACAGCGTGAGCTATGAGAAAGCGCCACGCTTCCCGAAGGGAGAA
AGGCGGACAGGTATCCGGTAAGCGGCAGGGTCGGAACAGGAGAGCGCACGAGGGAGCTTCCAGGGGGAAA
CGCCTGGTATCTTTATAGTCCTGTCGGGTTTCGCCACCTCTGACTTGAGCGTCGATTTTTGTGATGCTCG
TCAGGGGGGCGGAGCCTATGGAAAAACGCCAGCAACGCGGCCTTTTTACGGTTCCTGGCCTTTTGCTGGC
CTTTTGCTCACATGTTCTTTCCTGCGTTATCCCCTGATTCTGTGGATAACCGTATTACCGCCTTTGAGTG
AGCTGATACCGCTCGCCGCAGCCGAACGACCGAGCGCAGCGAGTCAGTGAGCGAGGAAGCGGAAGAGCGC
CTGATGCGGTATTTTCTCCTTACGCATCTGTGCGGTATTTCACACCGCATATGGTGCACTCTCAGTACAA
TCTGCTCTGATGCCGCATAGTTAAGCCAGTATACACTCCGCTATCGCTACGTGACTGGGTCATGGCTGCG
CCCCGACACCCGCCAACACCCGCTGACGCGCCCTGACGGGCTTGTCTGCTCCCGGCATCCGCTTACAGAC
AAGCTGTGACCGTCTCCGGGAGCTGCATGTGTCAGAGGTTTTCACCGTCATCACCGAAACGCGCGAGGCA
GGGTGCCTTGATGTGGGCGCCGGCGGTCGAGTGGCGACGGCGCGGCTTGTCCGCGCCCTGGTAGATTGCC
TGGCCGTAGGCCAGCCATTTTTGAGCGGCCAGCGGCCGCGATAGGCCGACGCGAAGCGGCGGGGCGTAGG
GAGCGCAGCGACCGAAGGGTAGGCGCTTTTTGCAGCTCTTCGGCTGTGCGCTGGCCAGACAGTTATGCAC
AGGCCAGGCGGGTTTTAAGAGTTTTAATAAGTTTTAAAGAGTTTTAGGCGGAAAAATCGCCTTTTTTCTC
TTTTATATCAGTCACTTACATGTGTGACCGGTTCCCAATGTACGGCTTTGGGTTCCCAATGTACGGGTTC
CGGTTCCCAATGTACGGCTTTGGGTTCCCAATGTACGTGCTATCCACAGGAAAGAGACCTTTTCGACCTT
TTTCCCCTGCTAGGGCAATTTGCCCTAGCATCTGCTCCGTACATTAGGAACCGGCGGATGCTTCGCCCTC
GATCAGGTTGCGGTAGCGCATGACTAGGATCGGGCCAGCCTGCCCCGCCTCCTCCTTCAAATCGTACTCC
GGCAGGTCATTTGACCCGATCAGCTTGCGCACGGTGAAACAGAACTTCTTGAACTCTCCGGCGCTGCCAC
TGCGTTCGTAGATCGTCTTGAACAACCATCTGGCTTCTGCCTTGCCTGCGGCGCGGCGTGCCAGGCGGTA
GAGAAAACGGCCGATGCCGGGATCGATCAAAAAGTAATCGGGGTGAACCGTCAGCACGTCCGGGTTCTTG
CCTTCTGTGATCTCGCGGTACATCCAATCAGCTAGCTCGATCTCGATGTACTCCGGCCGCCCGGTTTCGC
TCTTTACGATCTTGTAGCGGCTAATCAAGGCTTCACCCTCGGATACCGTCACCAGGCGGCCGTTCTTGGC
CTTCTTCGTACGCTGCATGGCAACGTGCGTGGTGTTTAACCGAATGCAGGTTTCTACCAGGTCGTCTTTC
TGCTTTCCGCCATCGGCTCGCCGGCAGAACTTGAGTACGTCCGCAACGTGTGGACGGAACACGCGGCCGG
GCTTGTCTCCCTTCCCTTCCCGGTATCGGTTCATGGATTCGGTTAGATGGGAAACCGCCATCAGTACCAG
GTCGTAATCCCACACACTGGCCATGCCGGCCGGCCCTGCGGAAACCTCTACGTGCCCGTCTGGAAGCTCG
TAGCGGATCACCTCGCCAGCTCGTCGGTCACGCTTCGACAGACGGAAAACGGCCACGTCCATGATGCTGC
GACTATCGCGGGTGCCCACGTCATAGAGCATCGGAACGAAAAAATCTGGTTGCTCGTCGCCCTTGGGCGG
CTTCCTAATCGACGGCGCACCGGCTGCCGGCGGTTGCCGGGATTCTTTGCGGATTCGATCAGCGGCCGCT
TGCCACGATTCACCGGGGCGTGCTTCTGCCTCGATGCGTTGCCGCTGGGCGGCCTGCGCGGCCTTCAACT
TCTCCACCAGGTCATCACCCAGCGCCGCGCCGATTTGTACCGGGCCGGATGGTTTGCGACCGCTCACGCC
GATTCCTCGGGCTTGGGGGTTCCAGTGCCATTGCAGGGCCGGCAGGCAACCCAGCCGCTTACGCCTGGCC
AACCGCCCGTTCCTCCACACATGGGGCATTCCACGGCGTCGGTGCCTGGTTGTTCTTGATTTTCCATGCC
GCCTCCTTTAGCCGCTAAAATTCATCTACTCATTTATTCATTTGCTCATTTACTCTGGTAGCTGCGCGAT
GTATTCAGATAGCAGCTCGGTAATGGTCTTGCCTTGGCGTACCGCGTACATCTTCAGCTTGGTGTGATCC
TCCGCCGGCAACTGAAAGTTGACCCGCTTCATGGCTGGCGTGTCTGCCAGGCTGGCCAACGTTGCAGCCT
TGCTGCTGCGTGCGCTCGGACGGCCGGCACTTAGCGTGTTTGTGCTTTTGCTCATTTTCTCTTTACCTCA
TTAACTCAAATGAGTTTTGATTTAATTTCAGCGGCCAGCGCCTGGACCTCGCGGGCAGCGTCGCCCTCGG
GTTCTGATTCAAGAACGGTTGTGCCGGCGGCGGCAGTGCCTGGGTAGCTCACGCGCTGCGTGATACGGGA
CTCAAGAATGGGCAGCTCGTACCCGGCCAGCGCCTCGGCAACCTCACCGCCGATGCGCGTGCCTTTGATC
GCCCGCGACACGACAAAGGCCGCTTGTAGCCTTCCATCCGTGACCTCAATGCGCTGCTTAACCAGCTCCA
CCAGGTCGGCGGTGGCCCATATGTCGTAAGGGCTTGGCTGCACCGGAATCAGCACGAAGTCGGCTGCCTT
GATCGCGGACACAGCCAAGTCCGCCGCCTGGGGCGCTCCGTCGATCACTACGAAGTCGCGCCGGCCGATG
GCCTTCACGTCGCGGTCAATCGTCGGGCGGTCGATGCCGACAACGGTTAGCGGTTGATCTTCCCGCACGG
CCGCCCAATCGCGGGCACTGCCCTGGGGATCGGAATCGACTAACAGAACATCGGCCCCGGCGAGTTGCAG
GGCGCGGGCTAGATGGGTTGCGATGGTCGTCTTGCCTGACCCGCCTTTCTGGTTAAGTACAGCGATAACC
TTCATGCGTTCCCCTTGCGTATTTGTTTATTTACTCATCGCATCATATACGCAGCGACCGCATGACGCAA
GCTGTTTTACTCAAATACACATCACCTTTTTAGACGGCGGCGCTCGGTTTCTTCAGCGGCCAAGCTGGCC
GGCCAGGCCGCCAGCTTGGCATCAGACAAACCGGCCAGGATTTCATGCAGCCGCACGGTTGAGACGTGCG
CGGGCGGCTCGAACACGTACCCGGCCGCGATCATCTCCGCCTCGATCTCTTCGGTAATGAAAAACGGTTC
GTCCTGGCCGTCCTGGTGCGGTTTCATGCTTGTTCCTCTTGGCGTTCATTCTCGGCGGCCGCCAGGGCGT
CGGCCTCGGTCAATGCGTCCTCACGGAAGGCACCGCGCCGCCTGGCCTCGGTGGGCGTCACTTCCTCGCT
GCGCTCAAGTGCGCGGTACAGGGTCGAGCGATGCACGCCAAGCAGTGCAGCCGCCTCTTTCACGGTGCGG
CCTTCCTGGTCGATCAGCTCGCGGGCGTGCGCGATCTGTGCCGGGGTGAGGGTAGGGCGGGGGCCAAACT
TCACGCCTCGGGCCTTGGCGGCCTCGCGCCCGCTCCGGGTGCGGTCGATGATTAGGGAACGCTCGAACTC
GGCAATGCCGGCGAACACGGTCAACACCATGCGGCCGGCCGGCGTGGTGGTGTCGGCCCACGGCTCTGCC
AGGCTACGCAGGCCCGCGCCGGCCTCCTGGATGCGCTCGGCAATGTCCAGTAGGTCGCGGGTGCTGCGGG
CCAGGCGGTCTAGCCTGGTCACTGTCACAACGTCGCCAGGGCGTAGGTGGTCAAGCATCCTGGCCAGCTC
CGGGCGGTCGCGCCTGGTGCCGGTGATCTTCTCGGAAAACAGCTTGGTGCAGCCGGCCGCGTGCAGTTCG
GCCCGTTGGTTGGTCAAGTCCTGGTCGTCGGTGCTGACGCGGGCATAGCCCAGCAGGCCAGCGGCGGCGC
TCTTGTTCATGGCGTAATGTCTCCGGTTCTAGTCGCAAGTATTCTACTTTATGCGACTAAAACACGCGAC
AAGAAAACGCCAGGAAAAGGGCAGGGCGGCAGCCTGTCGCGTAACTTAGGACTTGTGCGACATGTCGTTT
TCAGAAGACGGCTGCACTGAACGTCAGAAGCCGACTGCACTATAGCAGCGGAGGGGTTGGATCAAAGTAC
TTTGATCCCGAGGGGAACCCTGTGGTTGGCATGCACATACAAATGGACGAACGGATAAACCTTTTCACGC
CCTTTTAAATATCCGATTATTCTAATAAACGCTCTTTTCTCTTAGGTTTACCCGCCAATATATCCTGTCA
AACACTGATAGTTTAAACTGAAGGCGGGAAACGACAATCTGATCCAAGCTCAAGCTGCTCTAGCATTCGC
CATTCAGGCTGCGCAACTGTTGGGAAGGGCGATCGGTGCGGGCCTCTTCGCTATTACGCCAGCTGGCGAA
AGGGGGATGTGCTGCAAGGCGATTAAGTTGGGTAACGCCAGGGTTTTCCCAGTCACGACGTTGTAAAACG
ACGGCCAGTGCCAAGCTTGCATGCCTGCAGGTCGACTCTAGATCACTAGTGTTGTCAATCAATTGGCAAG
TCATAAAATGCATTAAAAAATATTTTCATACTCAACTACAAATCCATGAGTATAACTATAATTATAAAGC
AATGATTAGAATCTGACAAGGATTCTGGAAAATTACATAAAGGAAAGTTCATAAATGTCTAAAACACAAG
AGGACATACTTGTATTCAGTAACATTTGCAGCTTTTCTAGGTCTGAAAATATATTTGTTGCCTAGTGAAT
AAGCATAATGGTACAACTACAAGTGTTTTACTCCTCATATTAACTTCGGTCATTAGAGGCCACGATTTGA
CACATTTTTACTCAAAACAAAATGTTTGCATATCTCTTATAATTTCAAATTCAACACACAACAAATAAGA
GAAAAAACAAATAATATTAATTTGAGAATGAACAAAAGGACCATATCATTCATTAACTCTTCTCCATCCA
TTTCCATTTCACAGTTCGATAGCGAAAACCGAATAAAAAACACAGTAAATTACAAGCACAACAAATGGTA
CAAGAAAAACAGTTTTCCCAATGCCATAATACTCAAACTCAGTAGGATTCTGGTGTGTGCGCAATGAAAC
TGATGCATTGAACTTGACGAACGTTGTCGAAACCGATGATACGAACGAAAGCTCTTTAATTAAGTCCCAT
TCGCCATGCCGAAGCATGTTGCCCAGCCGGCGCCAGCGAGGAGGCTGGGACCATGCCGGCCATTGGCTGG
ATTGTCAACTGGTCCCCTCGTGAGGGGCAATCGTTGAGCGTTCCGACGACGAGCTTACTCGTTTCGTCCT
CACGGACTCATCAGGTCGGAGCTGAGGCCTGTTAATCAGAAAAACTCAGATTAATCGACAAATTCGATCG
CACAAACTAGAAACTAACACCAGATCTAGATAGAAATCACAAATCGAAGAGTAATTATTCGACAAAACTC
AAATTATTTGAACAAATCGGATGATATCTATGAAACCCTAATCGAGAATTAAGATGATATCTAACGATCA
AACCCAGAAAATCGTCTTCGATCTAAGATTAACAGAATCTAAACCAAAGAACATATACGAAATTGGGATC
GAACGAAAACAAAATCGAAGATTTTGAGAGAATAAGGAACACAGAAATTTACCTTGATCACGGTAGAGAG
AATTGAGAGAAAGTTTTTAAGATTTTGAGAAATTGAAATCTGAATTGTGAAGAAGAAGAGCTCTTTGGGT
ATTGTTTTATAGAAGAAGAAGAAGAAAAGACGAGGACGACTAGGTCACGAGAAAGCTAAGGCGGTGAAGC
AATAGCTAATAATAAAATGACACGTGTATTGAGCGTTGTTTACACGCAAAGTTGTTTTTGGCTAATTGCC
TTATTTTTAGGTTGAGGAAAAGTATTTGTGCTTTGAGTTGATAAACACGACTCGTGTGTGCCGGCTGCAA
CCACTTTGACGCCGTTTATTACTGACTCGTCGACAACCACAATTTCTAACGGTCGTCATAAGATCCAGCC
GTTGAGATTTAACGATCGTTACGATTTATATTTTTTTAGCATTATCGTTTTATTTTTTAAATATACGGTG
GAGCTGAAAATTGGCAATAATTGAACCGTGGGTCCCACTGCATTGAAGCGTATTTCGTATTTTCTAGAAT
TCTTCGTGCTTTATTTCTTTTCCTTTTTGTTTTTTTTTGCCATTTATCTAATGCAAGTGGGCTTATAAAA
TCAGTGAATTTCTTGGAAAAGTAACTTCTTTATCGTATAACATATTGTGAAATTATCCATTTCTTTTAAT
TTTTTAGTGTTATTGGATATTTTTGTATGATTATTGATTTGCATAGGATAATGACTTTTGTATCAAGTTG
GTGAACAAGTCTCGTTAAAAAAGGCAAGTGGTTTGGTGACTCGATTTATTCTTGTTATTTAATTCATATA
TCAATGGATCTTATTTGGGGCCTGGTCCATATTTAACACTCGTGTTCAGTCCAATGACCAATAATATTTT
TTCATTAATAACAATGTAACAAGAATGATACACAAAACATTCTTTGAATAAGTTCGCTATGAAGAAGGGA
ACTTATCCGGTCCTAGATCATCAGTTCATACAAACCTCCATAGAGTTCAACATCTTAAACAAGAATATCC
TGATCTGAAGAATGTGGAGGCTTTAGTCCCTTGGATACTTGGGAGGCTGTGGAAGAACAGAAACGAGCTG
GTGCTTAAAGGGAGGGAATTTGGAACCAATGAGGTATTAGTAAGGACACAAGAAGATGCAGATGAGTGGA
TTAGAAGGAAAGAGGCTCAGAATGTAAGGAAAGCACCAACCACAACACCGTCGGGACAGACGAGAAACAT
GGGAAGCTCCACCACAATCTTGGGTTAAGTGCAACTTTGATGGGGCATGGCCAACAGAAGGATTAAAATG
TGGCTTAGGGTGGGTGCTTCGCGATCATACAGGGAAGGTGTTATGGTTAGGTGCAAGAGCTGTGGTAAAA
GTAAGAAGCGTGCTGGAAGTAGAAGTGGAGGCTCTTAGATGGGCTGTGCTGTCATTATCCCGATTCAATT
ATAGGAAGATCATTTTTGAGGTGGATTCTCAGCAACTTGTGTCTTTGGTTACATGAAAGTTATGCTTGTC
AAGTCTCAATCCAATTATCCAAGACATAAAGTATCTACTTAGCAAGTTTGAGGATTTTATGCTTGTGCAT
ACAAGCCGAGAAGGAAATGGAGTGGCAGATAGAATAGCTAAGGAATCTCTTTCTTTTGAGAATTATGATC
TAAAGTTGTATTCTATTGTACCAATTTGGGTTAAAAGCTCTGTTGAGCTAGACTCATATGCATGCGGCCG
CGTTCCTAACACCTGGAGAACCTTTTATGTACTTCACAACCCTCAATGCTGCTTCCAGGTGTGACTGTTT
GGGTTGCTGCATGAATTGACTCAGCACCTGCACTGCAAAGCTGATATCTGGCCTTGTGATTGTCAAGTAG
AGAAGCTTTCCCACCAGTCTCTGATAGGAACCCACATCCTCTAACTCTGCATCATCAGTCTTTCCTAAGT
GCTTGTCATATTCTACAGTAGTCAGCCTTTGGTTCTGTTCCATTGGTGTTGACACTGGTCTGCAGCCTCC
CAGACCAACACCTGATATCAGTTCCAGTGCATACTTCCTCTGGTTCAGTAGGATTCCCTTTTCTGATCTC
AGCACCTCAATGCCTAAGAAGTATTTTAGTTCTCCCAAATCTTTCATCTTGAAATGCTGATGCAGGGTTG
CCTTTGCTTCTGAAATCAAAACATTGCTGCTGCCTGTTATTAACAGATCATCCACATAAATCAGGATTAT
GACAAGGTCAGTCCCCTCTCTTTTGGTAAACAAGGAGTGATCATAAGCACTTTGCATAAAACCAGCCTGC
ATAAGGACAGTGGTAAGCTTGATGTTCCACTGCCTTGATGCTTGCTTTAAACCATAGAGGGATTCAACAG
CCTGCACACTTTGGTCTCCCCTTGGCTGTGAAAACCCTGAGGCAGAGACATATAAACTTCTTCCATGAGG
TCACCTTGTAGAAAAGCATTGTTGACATCCATCTGGAAAAGGAACCAGCCCTTGGAAGCAGCAACAGATA
TGACAGCTTTTACAGTGACCATTTTGGCCACTGGAGAAAAAGTTTCATGGTAGTCAAGGCCTTCTTGCTG
AGTGTATCCCTTGGCCACTAGCCTTGCCTTAAACCTGTCAACTTCACCATTAGCTTTGTATTTAATTTTG
TACACCCATTTGGACCCTATAGGCTGTTTACCAGGGGGTAAAGGGACAATCTCCCAGGTGTTATTATCCT
CAAGAGCCTGTATCTCAAGGGACATGGCCTCCATCCATTTCTCATCTTGAGCTGCTTCTTTGAAGGATTT
AGGTTCAGTATAAGTGGAGAAAGCACTCAAATAAGCTTGATAGTGAACAGGCAAGTGATCATAGGAAACA
TAGTTGGCTATAGGGTATGGAACATCCCTAGAGCCTTTGTTCAGTGTCACAAAGTCCTTGAGCCAGATGG
GAGGACCTGCATTGCGTTTAGGTCTAGTGTGCAGGTTTGCTGGAACTAGAGAGGGATCAGCTACAGCAGT
ATGGTGCTCAAATTCAGCATTTGCTAGGTCAGGCTCAGCTGACTCAACTGACTCTGCAGGAGCATGCAGG
TGGCCTGAAGGTGCAGCATCAGCTGAAGTGATATGATTTTGGGTAGAATGAGTCCCCAAAGTGATATCCT
CATTGGCCTCTACAATGTCAGGAATAAGAACTGGAGTATCATCATCATCAGTATGAAAGCTGGAAGGAAA
AATATCATTATACACTAGCTGCAAAGCTGTATCTTCAGAGCTAAGTGAACCTGCTCGAGTGAACATATCA
GGTTCATGGGAGATGGACTCTTTGAAAGGGAACTGAAACTCTCTGAAAACTACATCCCTGCTCACTATGA
TCACCTTATTATCCAAGTCATACAACCTGTAACCCTTTTGAGTCTCAGAATAACCAATGAAGATGGTTCG
CTTGGCTCTAGGTGCAAGTTTGTCACCTTTGGGCAGTGTTGCTGCAAAAGCAAGACACCCAAACACTCTC
AAGTGATCAAGCTTGGCATGTTTCTGATAGAGTAGTTCATATGGACATTTGCCTTGTAAGATTGGAGTAG
GGAGTCTATTGATCAGGTATACAACAGTCTTGACACAGTCTCCCCAAAACCTGGTAGGTACACCACTCTG
AAACTTAAGTGCCCTTGCCATCTCAAGGATGTGTCTGTGCTTTCTCTCCACAACACCATTCTGTTGTGGT
GTGTAGGGACAGCTACTTTGATGAACAATCCCAAGAGAGGCCAGCAACTCATTACAACTTCTAGTATCCT
AGGAAGGTACCAGTCTAGCTCAACAGAGCTTTTAACCCAAATTGGTACAATAGAATACAACTTTAGATCA
TAATTCTCAAAAGAAAGAGATTCCTTAGCTATTCTATCTGCCACTCCATTTCCTTCTCGGCTTGTATGCA
CAAGCATAAAATCCTCAAACTTGCTAAGTAGATACTTTATGTCTTGGATAATTGGATTGAGACTTGACAA
GCATAACTTTCATGTAACCAAAGACACAAGTTGCTGAGAATCCACCTCAAAAATGATCTTCCTATAATTG
AATCGGGATAATGACAGCACAGCCCATCTAAGAGCCTCCACTTCTACTTCCAGCACGCTTCTTACTTTTA
CCACAGCTCTTGCACCTAACCATAACACCTTCCCTGTATGATCGCGAAGCACCCACCCTAAGCCACATTT
TAATCCTTCTGTTGGCCATGCCCCATCAAAGTTGCACTTAACCCAAGATTGTGGTGGAGCTTCCCATGTT
TCTCGTCTGTCCCGACGGTGTTGTGGTTGGTGCTTTCCTTACATTCTGAGCCTCTTTCCTTCTAATCCAC
TCATCTGCATCTTCTTGTGTCCTTACTAATACCTCATTGGTTCCAAATTCCCTCCCTTTAAGCACCAGCT
CGTTTCTGTTCTTCCACAGCCTCCCAAGTATCCAAGGGACTAAAGCCTCCACATTCTTCAGATCAGGATA
TTCTTGTTTAAGATGTTGAACTCTATGGAGGTTTGTATGAACTGATGATCTAGGACCGGATAAGTTCCCT
TCTTCATAGCGAACTTATTCAAAGAATGTTTTGTGTATCATTCTTGTTACATTGTTATTAATGAAAAAAT
ATTATTGGTCATTGGACTGAACACGAGTGTTAAATATGGACCAGGCCCCAAATAAGATCCATTGATATAT
GAATTAAATAACAAGAATAAATCGAGTCACCAAACCACTTGCCTTTTTTAACGAGACTTGTTCACCAACT
TGATACAAAAGTCATTATCCTATGCAAATCAATAATCATACAAAAATATCCAATAACACTAAAAAATTAA
AAGAAATGGATAATTTCACAATATGTTATACGATAAAGAAGTTACTTTTCCAAGAAATTCACTGATTTTA
TAAGCCCACTTGCATTAGATAAATGGCAAAAAAAAACAAAAAGGAAAAGAAATAAAGCACGAAGAATTCT
AGAAAATACGAAATACGCTTCAATGCAGTGGGACCCACGGTTCAATTATTGCCAATTTTCAGCTCCACCG
TATATTTAAAAAATAAAACGATAATGCTAAAAAAATATAAATCGTAACGATCGTTAAATCTCAACGGCTG
GATCTTATGACGACCGTTAGAAATTGTGGTTGTCGACGAGTCAGTAATAAACGGCGTCAAAGTGGTTGCA
GCCGGCACACACGAGTCGTGTTTATCAACTCAAAGCACAAATACTTTTCCTCAACCTAAAAATAAGGCAA
TTAGCCAAAAACAACTTTGCGTGTAAACAACGCTCAATACACGTGTCATTTTATTATTAGCTATTGCTTC
ACCGCCTTAGCTTTCTCGTGACCTAGTCGTCCTCGTCTTTTCTTCTTCTTCTTCTATAAAACAATACCCA
AAGAGCTCTTCTTCTTCACAATTCAGATTTCAATTTCTCAAAATCTTAAAAACTTTCTCTCAATTCTCTC
TACCGTGATCAAGGTAAATTTCTGTGTTCCTTATTCTCTCAAAATCTTCGATTTTGTTTTCGTTCGATCC
CAATTTCGTATATGTTCTTTGGTTTAGATTCTGTTAATCTTAGATCGAAGACGATTTTCTGGGTTTGATC
GTTAGATATCATCTTAATTCTCGATTAGGGTTTCATAGATATCATCCGATTTGTTCAAATAATTTGAGTT
TTGTCGAATAATTACTCTTCGATTTGTGATTTCTATCTAGATCTGGTGTTAGTTTCTAGTTTGTGCGATC
GAATTTGTCGATTAATCTGAGTTTTTCTGATTAACAGATGCCGAAGCCCGCCGTCGAATCAGAGTTTTCC
AAAGTCCTCAAGAAACACTTTCCTGGGGAGCGTTTTAGGTCTAGCTATATGAAGAGGGGGGGTAAAATTC
TGGCAGCACAAGGCGAGGAAGCTGTAGTGGCGTACTTGCAGGGAAAGAGTGAGGAGGAACCGCCGAATTT
TCAGCCGCCGGCGAAGTGCCACGTGGTCACCAAAAGCAGGGATTTCGCAGAATGGCCCATAATGAAAGCC
TCTGAAGCCATACAGAGGTACATCTATGCGCTCAGCACTACAGAGCGAGCTGCCTGCAAACCGGGTAAGA
GCTCAGAAAGTCACGCGGCCTGGTTCGCGGCTACAGGGGTGAGCAATCACGGCTATTCTCATGTACAAGG
TCTTAACCTGATCTTTGACCACACGCTAGGACGATACGATGGCGTTTTAAAGAAAGTACAGCTTCGAAAT
GAGAAGGCCCGAGCTAGATTGGCTGCAATAAACGCCGCTCGAGCTGCAGCTGGATTGCCGGAAATCAAGG
CCGAGGAGGAGGAGGTAGCTACAAATGAAACAGGTCATCTACTACAGCCGCCAGGCATAAACCCATCATT
CTACGTCTACCAGACCATATCTCCGCAGGCTTACCGACCAAGGGACGAAATAGTGTTACCACCCGAGTAC
GCCGGTTACGTCAGGGATCCGAACGCTCCGATTCCACTGGGCGTGGTCAGGAACCGTTGTGACATACAGA
AGGGTTGCCCGGGATATATACCCGAGTGGCAGAGGGAAGCTGGTACGGCAATTAGTCCCAAGACAGGAAA
AGCAGTGACGGTTCCAGGACTTAGCCCGAAGAAGAATAAACGTATGCGTAGGTACTGGAGGTCAGAAAAG
GAGAAGGCTCAAGATGCACTTCTCGTAACTGTAAGGATAGGTACCGATTGGGTAGTCATAGACGTAAGAG
GATTACTAAGAAACGCCAGGTAAGTTTCTGCTTCTACCTTTGATATATATATAATAATTATCATTAATTA
GTAGTAATATAATATTTCAAATATTTTTTTCAAAATAAAAGAATGTAGTATATAGCAATTGCTTTTCTGT
AGTTTATAAGTGTGTATATTTTAATTTATAACTTTTCTAATATATGACCAAAATTTGTTGATGTGCAGGT
GGAGGACTATTGCTCCCAAGGACATAAGTTTAAATGCACTTCTAGATTTATTTACCGGTGATCCAGTCAT
CGATGTCAGACGAAACATCGTGACCTTCACCTATACCTTGGACGCTTGCGGAACTTATGCTAGAAAATGG
ACTCTCAAGGGAAAACAGACAAAAGCAACCTTAGATAAACTGACAGCGACACAAACTGTGGCCTTAGTTG
CTATAGATCTGGGACAAACAAACCCAATTAGCGCGGGTATCAGTCGTGTCACACAGGAGAACGGGGCCCT
CCAGTGCGAACCGCTTGATCGTTTTACATTGCCTGATGACCTTTTGAAAGATATTTCTGCGTACCGAATT
GCATGGGACCGTAACGAGGAGGAACTCAGGGCCAGATCCGTTGAGGCACTCCCAGAGGCACAACAAGCAG
AGGTCAGAGCTCTGGACGGGGTCTCCAAAGAGACCGCGCGTACACAGTTGTGCGCGGACTTCGGTCTGGA
CCCAAAGCGACTACCGTGGGATAAAATGAGTAGCAATACCACGTTCATAAGCGAGGCGCTCCTTTCCAAC
AGCGTATCCCGTGACCAAGTATTCTTTACCCCGGCCCCAAAGAAAGGAGCCAAGAAGAAAGCACCGGTGG
AAGTGATGCGAAAAGACAGGACATGGGCGCGAGCGTACAAACCACGACTCTCAGTAGAAGCACAAAAGTT
GAAAAATGAGGCTCTTTGGGCTTTGAAGCGTACCTCTCCAGAATATCTAAAGTTGTCACGACGTAAAGAA
GAATTGTGTAGGAGGTCCATTAATTACGTGATAGAAAAAACTAGAAGGCGAACCCAATGCCAAATTGTGA
TCCCCGTTATAGAAGATCTAAATGTCCGATTTTTCCACGGGTCTGGCAAACGACTCCCGGGCTGGGATAA
CTTCTTCACGGCAAAGAAGGAAAACCGATGGTTTATCCAAGGGCTACATAAGGCGTTTTCTGACTTAAGG
ACCCACCGATCCTTCTACGTGTTCGAGGTGCGTCCAGAGAGAACATCAATCACCTGTCCGAAATGCGGGC
ACTGTGAAGTGGGGAACAGGGATGGAGAAGCCTTTCAGTGTCTCAGTTGCGGTAAGACATGCAACGCAGA
TCTGGACGTAGCGACACATAACTTGACTCAAGTGGCGCTCACCGGCAAAACAATGCCGAAGAGAGAGGAG
CCTAGAGATGCACAAGGGACAGCCCCCGCGAGAAAGACGAAGAAAGCTAGCAAGTCAAAGGCACCCCCGG
CTGAACGTGAGGATCAGACTCCCGCTCAAGAGCCGTCCCAAACGTCCGGATCCGGACCGAAGAAAAAGCG
AAAGGTAGAGGATCCTAAAAAGAAGCGTAAAGTCTCCTTGGGTTCTGGCTCCGACTATAAGGATGACGAT
GACAAAGACTATAAGGATGACGACGACAAGTGAAGAGCTTTCGTTCGTATCATCGGTTTCGACAACGTTC
GTCAAGTTCAATGCATCAGTTTCATTGCGCACACACCAGAATCCTACTGAGTTTGAGTATTATGGCATTG
GGAAAACTGTTTTTCTTGTACCATTTGTTGTGCTTGTAATTTACTGTGTTTTTTATTCGGTTTTCGCTAT
CGAACTGTGAAATGGAAATGGATGGAGAAGAGTTAATGAATGATATGGTCCTTTTGTTCATTCTCAAATT
AATATTATTTGTTTTTTCTCTTATTTGTTGTGTGTTGAATTTGAAATTATAAGAGATATGCAAACATTTT
GTTTTGAGTAAAAATGTGTCAAATCGTGGCCTCTAATGACCGAAGTTAATATGAGGAGTAAAACACTTGT
AGTTGTACCATTATGCTTATTCACTAGGCAACAAATATATTTTCAGACCTAGAAAAGCTGCAAATGTTAC
TGAATACAAGTATGTCCTCTTGTGTTTTAGACATTTATGAACTTTCCTTTATGTAATTTTCCAGAATCCT
TGTCAGATTCTAATCATTGCTTTATAATTATAGTTATACTCATGGATTTGTAGTTGAGTATGAAAATATT
TTTTAATGCATTTTATGACTTGCCAATTGATTGACAACGAATTC
Features (pLannotate 1.2.2; 24 found; start..end, strand, type, name):
     32..54      -  protein_bind   lac operator (fragment): The lac repressor binds to the lac operator to inhibit transcription in E. coli. This inhibition can be relieved by adding lactose or isopropyl-β-D-thiogalactopyranoside (IPTG). lac repressor encoded by lacI
     58..88      -  promoter       lac promoter: promoter for the E. coli lac operon
    103..124     -  protein_bind   CAP binding site: CAP binding activates transcription in the presence of cAMP. E. coli catabolite activator protein
    137..225     -  CDS            lacI (fragment): lac repressor; lacI; The lac repressor binds to the lac operator to inhibit transcription in E. coli. This inhibition can be relieved by adding lactose or isopropyl-β-D-thiogalactopyranoside (IPTG).
    315..991     +  promoter       CaMV 35S promoter (enhanced): cauliflower mosaic virus 35S promoter with a duplicated enhancer region
   1058..2083    +  CDS            HygR: hygromycin B phosphotransferase confers resistance to hygromycin
   2124..2298    +  polyA_signal   CaMV poly(A) signal: cauliflower mosaic virus polyadenylation signal
   2376..2400    -  misc_feature   LB T-DNA repeat: left border repeat from nopaline C58 T-DNA
   2825..3619    +  CDS            KanR: aminoglycoside phosphotransferase; aphA-3; confers resistance to kanamycin
   3706..4294    +  rep_origin     ori: high-copy-number ColE1/pMB1/pBR322/pUC origin of replication
   4480..4620    -  misc_feature   bom: basis of mobility region from pBR322
   4722..4761    -  CDS            rop (fragment): Rop protein, which maintains plasmids at low copy number; rop
   4964..5158    -  rep_origin     pVS1 oriV: origin of replication for the Pseudomonas plasmid pVS1 (Heeb et al., 2000)
   5224..6297    -  CDS            pVS1 RepA: replication protein from the Pseudomonas plasmid pVS1 (Heeb et al., 2000)
   6726..7355    -  CDS            pVS1 StaA: stability protein from the Pseudomonas plasmid pVS1 (Heeb et al., 2000)
   7915..8316    -  CDS            Y4CG_SINFN (fragment): Protein inferred from homology: Swiss-Prot protein existence level 3. From Sinorhizobium fredii (strain NBRC 101917 / NGR234).
   8656..8680    -  misc_feature   RB T-DNA repeat: right border repeat from nopaline C58 T-DNA
   8746..8900    -  CDS            lacZα (fragment): LacZα fragment of β-galactosidase; lacZ fragment
   8903..8932    -  misc_feature   MCS (fragment): pUC18/19 multiple cloning site
   8940..9573    -  terminator     E9 terminator: terminator and polyadenylation signal from the pea rbcS-E9 gene
   9721..9744    -  misc_RNA       sTRSV HHRz (fragment): hammerhead ribozyme from the tobacco ringspot virus satellite RNA (Khvorova et al., 2003)
  16750..16938   +  intron         IV2 intron: modified second intron of the potato ST-LS1 gene (Vancanneyt et al., 1990)
  18322..18345   +  CDS            3xFLAG (fragment): three tandem FLAG® epitope tags, followed by an enterokinase cleavage site
  18376..19008   +  terminator     E9 terminator: terminator and polyadenylation signal from the pea rbcS-E9 gene
