[The description below was written by a language model from this plasmid's Addgene catalogue record and pLannotate feature annotations shown in this document.]
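Description:
pC1300_pUB10_pco-nCASphi_E9t_V2_pUB10_E9t_ribozyme_AtPDS3_gRNA10 is a 19 kb T-DNA binary vector built on pCambia1300 for Agrobacterium-mediated delivery of a CasΦ (Cas12j) genome-editing system into plants. The backbone carries a high-copy ColE1/pUC-type origin with a bom site for propagation in E. coli, and the pVS1 oriV, RepA and StaA functions for replication and stable maintenance in Agrobacterium. A kanamycin resistance gene (aphA-3) outside the T-DNA provides bacterial selection. Between the nopaline-type left and right border repeats, an enhanced CaMV 35S promoter drives a hygromycin phosphotransferase gene with a CaMV poly(A) signal, giving hygromycin selection of transformed plants.

The T-DNA holds two expression units, both recorded as driven by the UBQ10 promoter. The first expresses pco-nCasphi-2, an Arabidopsis codon-optimised synthetic CasΦ-2 coding sequence of about 2.5 kb. The feature table places a potato IV2 intron upstream of a FLAG-type epitope fragment and a pea rbcS-E9 terminator, which suggests an intron-containing, C-terminally tagged open reading frame. The second unit, in the opposite orientation, produces AtPDS3 guide RNA 10. Because UBQ10 is a Pol II promoter, the guide is flanked by self-cleaving ribozymes that trim it out of the longer transcript. A hammerhead ribozyme fragment is annotated near a second E9 terminator. The automated annotation leaves a large region unlabelled, including both UBQ10 promoters, the CasΦ coding sequence and the guide itself, so these rest on the catalogue fields, and the sequence is labelled a partial NGS result.

The record does not describe AtPDS3; it is generally known as the Arabidopsis phytoene desaturase gene, whose disruption causes visible bleaching. The construct comes from work testing the compact editor CasΦ in plants.
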