Addgene plasmid #197981: pC1300_pUB10_pco-nCASphi_E9t_V2_pUB10_E9t_ribozyme_AtPDS3_gRNA10
Purpose: T-DNA binary vector to express pco-nCasphi driven by UBQ10 gene promoter, and the AtPDS3 guide RNA 10 driven by UBQ10 gene promoter, flanked by ribozymes.
Depositing lab: Steven Jacobsen. Depositing organization: University of California, Los Angeles (UCLA). Publication: Genome editing in plants using the compact editor CasPhi. Li Z, Zhong Z, Wu Z, Pausch P, Al-Shayeb B, Amerasekera J, Doudna JA, Jacobsen SE. Proc Natl Acad Sci U S A. 2023 Jan 24;120(4):e2216822120. doi: 10.1073/pnas.2216822120. Epub 2023 Jan 18. PubMed 36652483.
Backbone
  Vector backbone: pCambia1300
  Total vector size (bp): 19014
  Vector type: Plant Expression, CRISPR
Growth in bacteria
  Bacterial resistance: Kanamycin, 50 μg/mL
  Growth temperature: 37°C
  Growth strain: NEB Stable
  Copy number: High Copy
Gene/Insert 1
  Gene/Insert name: pco-nCasphi-2 (alt name: Arabidopsis codon optimized nCasphi-2)
  Species: Synthetic
  Insert size (bp): 2460
  Promoter: pUBQ10
  Cloning method: Gibson Cloning
  Sequencing primers: 5′ TCGAATCAGAGTTTTCCAAAGTCCT; 3′ TCACTTGTCGTCGTCATCCTTATAGT
Gene/Insert 2
  Gene/Insert name: AtPDS3 gRNA10 (alt name: AtPDS3 guide RNA10 driven by the pUBQ10 promoter and flanked by ribozymes)
  Species: Synthetic
  Promoter: pUBQ10
  Cloning method: Gibson Cloning
  Sequencing primers: 5′ AGTACATAAAAGGTTCTCCAGGTGT; 3′ ACGTTGTAAAACGACGGCCAGT
Terms and licenses: Academic/Nonprofit Terms; Industry Terms: Not Available to Industry
How to cite: pC1300_pUB10_pco-nCASphi_E9t_V2_pUB10_E9t_ribozyme_AtPDS3_gRNA10 was a gift from Steven Jacobsen (Addgene plasmid # 197981 ; http://n2t.net/addgene:197981 ; RRID:Addgene_197981)
